Addgene plasmid #204350: pAAV-CMV-PDGFRb-HA
Purpose: Expresses wild-type PDGFRb gene. Used for DNA delivery using Adeno-associated Virus.
Depositing lab: Hirofumi Nakatomi. Depositing organization: RIKEN Center for Brain Science. Publication: Increased PDGFRB and NF-kappaB signaling caused by highly prevalent somatic mutations in intracranial aneurysms. Shima Y, Sasagawa S, Ota N, Oyama R, Tanaka M, Kubota-Sakashita M, Kawakami H, Kobayashi M, Takubo N, Ozeki AN, Sun X, Kim YJ, Kamatani Y, Matsuda K, Maejima K, Fujita M, Noda K, Kamiyama H, Tanikawa R, Nagane M, Shibahara J, Tanaka T, Rikitake Y, Mataga N, Takahashi S, Kosaki K, Okano H, Furihata T, Nakaki R, Akimitsu N, Wada Y, Ohtsuka T, Kurihara H, Kamiguchi H, Okabe S, Nakafuku M, Kato T, Nakagawa H, Saito N, Nakatomi H. Sci Transl Med. 2023 Jun 14;15(700):eabq7721. doi: 10.1126/scitranslmed.abq7721. Epub 2023 Jun 14. PubMed 37315111.
Backbone
  Vector backbone: pAAV-CMV
  Vector type: AAV
Growth in bacteria
  Bacterial resistance: Ampicillin, 100 μg/mL
  Growth temperature: 30°C
  Growth strain: NEB Stable
  Copy number: Unknown
Gene/Insert
  Gene/Insert name: Platelet derived growth factor receptor beta (PDGFRB)
  Species: H. sapiens (human)
  Entrez Gene: PDGFRB (a.k.a. CD140B, IBGC4, IMF1, JTK12, KOGS, PDGFR, PDGFR-1, PDGFR1, PENTT)
  Tag / fusion protein: HA (C terminal on insert)
Terms and licenses: Academic/Nonprofit Terms; Industry Terms: Not Available to Industry
How to cite: pAAV-CMV-PDGFRb-HA was a gift from Hirofumi Nakatomi (Addgene plasmid # 204350 ; http://n2t.net/addgene:204350 ; RRID:Addgene_204350)
