[The description below was written by a language model from this plasmid's Addgene catalogue record and pLannotate feature annotations shown in this document.]
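Description:
pAAV-CMV-PDGFRb-HA is an adeno-associated virus transfer plasmid of 7,417 nt, built on the pAAV-CMV backbone and designed to deliver and express wild-type human platelet-derived growth factor receptor beta (PDGFRB) in mammalian cells. The expression cassette lies between two AAV2 inverted terminal repeats, both annotated as fragments, one of which spans the numbering origin of the circular sequence. ITRs are the cis elements needed for replication and packaging of the intervening DNA into AAV particles when rep, cap and helper functions are supplied in trans. Within the ITRs, the human cytomegalovirus immediate early enhancer and promoter drive strong constitutive transcription of the full PDGFRB coding sequence, which is terminated by the bovine growth hormone polyadenylation signal. The catalogue entry records a C-terminal HA epitope tag on the receptor. The tag is not annotated as a separate feature, but the short gap between the end of the PDGFRB annotation and the polyA signal could accommodate it. No reporter, WPRE or intron appears in the feature table.

Outside the ITRs, the bacterial backbone carries a high-copy ColE1/pUC-type origin, the AmpR β-lactamase gene with its own promoter for ampicillin selection, and an f1 phage origin. It also carries remnants of a lac cloning region (lacI and lacZα fragments, CAP site, lac promoter and operator) that have no role in the payload. The record indicates propagation in a recombination-reduced E. coli strain, which is common practice for keeping ITRs intact.

PDGFRB is a receptor tyrosine kinase involved in recruiting pericytes and smooth muscle cells during blood vessel development. The associated publication concerns somatic PDGFRB mutations and NF-κB signalling in intracranial aneurysms, so this plasmid plausibly serves as the wild-type expression construct in that work, with the HA tag allowing detection of the exogenous protein.
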