Features (pLannotate 1.2.2; 15 found; start..end, strand, type, name):
    271..574     +  enhancer       CMV enhancer: human cytomegalovirus immediate early enhancer
    575..778     +  promoter       CMV promoter: human cytomegalovirus (CMV) immediate early promoter
    811..4128    +  CDS            PDGFRB: PGFRB_HUMAN - Also known as PDGFR, PDGFR1. Experimental evidence at protein level: Swiss-Prot protein existence level 1. Tyrosine-protein kinase that acts as cell-surface receptor for homodimeric PDGFB and PDGFD and for heterodimers formed by PDGFA and PDGFB, and plays an essential role in the regulation of embryonic development, cell proliferation, survival, differentiation, chemotaxis and migration. Plays an essential role in blood vessel development by promoting proliferation, migration and recruitment of pericytes and smooth muscle cells to endothelial cells. Plays a role in the migration
   4172..4379    +  polyA_signal   bGH poly(A) signal: bovine growth hormone polyadenylation signal
   4467..4597    +  repeat_region  AAV2 ITR (fragment): inverted terminal repeat of adeno-associated virus serotype 2 inverted
   4611..4768    +  CDS            lacZα (fragment): LacZα fragment of β-galactosidase; lacZ fragment
   4773..5201    +  rep_origin     f1 ori (sequence partly withheld): f1 bacteriophage origin of replication; arrow indicates direction of (+) strand synthesis
   5254..5358    +  promoter       AmpR promoter: bla
   5359..6219    +  CDS            AmpR: β-lactamase; bla; confers resistance to ampicillin, carbenicillin, and related antibiotics
   6390..6978    +  rep_origin     ori: high-copy-number ColE1/pMB1/pBR322/pUC origin of replication
   7161..7253    +  CDS            lacI (fragment): lac repressor; lacI; The lac repressor binds to the lac operator to inhibit transcription in E. coli. This inhibition can be relieved by adding lactose or isopropyl-β-D-thiogalactopyranoside (IPTG).
   7266..7287    +  protein_bind   CAP binding site: CAP binding activates transcription in the presence of cAMP. E. coli catabolite activator protein
   7302..7332    +  promoter       lac promoter: promoter for the E. coli lac operon
   7340..7356    +  protein_bind   lac operator: The lac repressor binds to the lac operator to inhibit transcription in E. coli. This inhibition can be relieved by adding lactose or isopropyl-β-D-thiogalactopyranoside (IPTG). lac repressor encoded by lacI
   7417..130     -  repeat_region  AAV2 ITR (fragment) (across the origin): inverted terminal repeat of adeno-associated virus serotype 2 inverted
>Addgene plasmid #204350 | pAAV-CMV-PDGFRb-HA | addgene full sequence | sequence record 408125 | Addgene NGS Result
CTGCGCGCTCGCTCGCTCACTGAGGCCGCCCGGGCAAAGCCCGGGCGTCGGGCGACCTTTGGTCGCCCGG
CCTCAGTGAGCGAGCGAGCGCGCAGAGAGGGAGTGGCCAACTCCATCACTAGGGGTTCCTTGTAGTTAAT
GATTAACCCGCCATGCTACTTATCTACGTAGCCATGCTCTAGGAAGATCGGAATTCGCCCTTAAGCTAGC
TAGTTATTAATAGTAATCAATTACGGGGTCATTAGTTCATAGCCCATATATGGAGTTCCGCGTTACATAA
CTTACGGTAAATGGCCCGCCTGGCTGACCGCCCAACGACCCCCGCCCATTGACGTCAATAATGACGTATG
TTCCCATAGTAACGCCAATAGGGACTTTCCATTGACGTCAATGGGTGGAGTATTTACGGTAAACTGCCCA
CTTGGCAGTACATCAAGTGTATCATATGCCAAGTACGCCCCCTATTGACGTCAATGACGGTAAATGGCCC
GCCTGGCATTATGCCCAGTACATGACCTTATGGGACTTTCCTACTTGGCAGTACATCTACGTATTAGTCA
TCGCTATTACCATGGTGATGCGGTTTTGGCAGTACATCAATGGGCGTGGATAGCGGTTTGACTCACGGGG
ATTTCCAAGTCTCCACCCCATTGACGTCAATGGGAGTTTGTTTTGGCACCAAAATCAACGGGACTTTCCA
AAATGTCGTAACAACTCCGCCCCATTGACGCAAATGGGCGGTAGGCGTGTACGGTGGGAGGTCTATATAA
GCAGAGCTGGTTTAGTGAACCGTCAGATCCTGCAGACACCATGCGGCTTCCGGGTGCGATGCCAGCTCTG
GCCCTCAAAGGCGAGCTGCTGTTGCTGTCTCTCCTGTTACTTCTGGAACCACAGATCTCTCAGGGCCTGG
TCGTCACACCCCCGGGGCCAGAGCTTGTCCTCAATGTCTCCAGCACCTTCGTTCTGACCTGCTCGGGTTC
AGCTCCGGTGGTGTGGGAACGGATGTCCCAGGAGCCCCCACAGGAAATGGCCAAGGCCCAGGATGGCACC
TTCTCCAGCGTGCTCACACTGACCAACCTCACTGGGCTAGACACGGGAGAATACTTTTGCACCCACAATG
ACTCCCGTGGACTGGAGACCGATGAGCGGAAACGGCTCTACATCTTTGTGCCAGATCCCACCGTGGGCTT
CCTCCCTAATGATGCCGAGGAACTATTCATCTTTCTCACGGAAATAACTGAGATCACCATTCCATGCCGA
GTAACAGACCCACAGCTGGTGGTGACACTGCACGAGAAGAAAGGGGACGTTGCACTGCCTGTCCCCTATG
ATCACCAACGTGGCTTTTCTGGTATCTTTGAGGACAGAAGCTACATCTGCAAAACCACCATTGGGGACAG
GGAGGTGGATTCTGATGCCTACTATGTCTACAGACTCCAGGTGTCATCCATCAACGTCTCTGTGAACGCA
GTGCAGACTGTGGTCCGCCAGGGTGAGAACATCACCCTCATGTGCATTGTGATCGGGAATGAGGTGGTCA
ACTTCGAGTGGACATACCCCCGCAAAGAAAGTGGGCGGCTGGTGGAGCCGGTGACTGACTTCCTCTTGGA
TATGCCTTACCACATCCGCTCCATCCTGCACATCCCCAGTGCCGAGTTAGAAGACTCGGGGACCTACACC
TGCAATGTGACGGAGAGTGTGAATGACCATCAGGATGAAAAGGCCATCAACATCACCGTGGTTGAGAGCG
GCTACGTGCGGCTCCTGGGAGAGGTGGGCACACTACAATTTGCTGAGCTGCATCGGAGCCGGACACTGCA
GGTAGTGTTCGAGGCCTACCCACCGCCCACTGTCCTGTGGTTCAAAGACAACCGCACCCTGGGCGACTCC
AGCGCTGGCGAAATCGCCCTGTCCACGCGCAACGTGTCGGAGACCCGGTATGTGTCAGAGCTGACACTGG
TTCGCGTGAAGGTGGCAGAGGCTGGCCACTACACCATGCGGGCCTTCCATGAGGATGCTGAGGTCCAGCT
CTCCTTCCAGCTACAGATCAATGTCCCTGTCCGAGTGCTGGAGCTAAGTGAGAGCCACCCTGACAGTGGG
GAACAGACAGTCCGCTGTCGTGGCCGGGGCATGCCCCAGCCGAACATCATCTGGTCTGCCTGCAGAGACC
TCAAAAGGTGTCCACGTGAGCTGCCGCCCACGCTGCTGGGGAACAGTTCCGAAGAGGAGAGCCAGCTGGA
GACTAACGTGACGTACTGGGAGGAGGAGCAGGAGTTTGAGGTGGTGAGCACACTGCGTCTGCAGCACGTG
GATCGGCCACTGTCGGTGCGCTGCACGCTGCGCAACGCTGTGGGCCAGGACACGCAGGAGGTCATCGTGG
TGCCACACTCCTTGCCCTTTAAGGTGGTGGTGATCTCAGCCATCCTGGCCCTGGTGGTGCTCACCATCAT
CTCCCTTATCATCCTCATCATGCTTTGGCAGAAGAAGCCACGTTACGAGATCCGATGGAAGGTGATTGAG
TCTGTGAGCTCTGACGGCCATGAGTACATCTACGTGGACCCCATGCAGCTGCCCTATGACTCCACGTGGG
AGCTGCCGCGGGACCAGCTTGTGCTGGGACGCACCCTCGGCTCTGGGGCCTTTGGGCAGGTGGTGGAGGC
CACGGCTCATGGCCTGAGCCATTCTCAGGCCACGATGAAAGTGGCCGTCAAGATGCTTAAATCCACAGCC
CGCAGCAGTGAGAAGCAAGCCCTTATGTCGGAGCTGAAGATCATGAGTCACCTTGGGCCCCACCTGAACG
TGGTCAACCTGTTGGGGGCCTGCACCAAAGGAGGACCCATCTATATCATCACTGAGTACTGCCGCTACGG
AGACCTGGTGGACTACCTGCACCGCAACAAACACACCTTCCTGCAGCACCACTCCGACAAGCGCCGCCCG
CCCAGCGCGGAGCTCTACAGCAATGCTCTGCCCGTTGGGCTCCCCCTGCCCAGCCATGTGTCCTTGACCG
GGGAGAGCGACGGTGGCTACATGGACATGAGCAAGGACGAGTCGGTGGACTATGTGCCCATGCTGGACAT
GAAAGGAGACGTCAAATATGCAGACATCGAGTCCTCCAACTACATGGCCCCTTACGATAACTACGTTCCC
TCTGCCCCTGAGAGGACCTGCCGAGCAACTTTGATCAACGAGTCTCCAGTGCTAAGCTACATGGACCTCG
TGGGCTTCAGCTACCAGGTGGCCAATGGCATGGAGTTTCTGGCCTCCAAGAACTGCGTCCACAGAGACCT
GGCGGCTAGGAACGTGCTCATCTGTGAAGGCAAGCTGGTCAAGATCTGTGACTTTGGCCTGGCTCGAGAC
ATCATGCGGGACTCGAATTACATCTCCAAAGGCAGCACCTTTTTGCCTTTAAAGTGGATGGCTCCGGAGA
GCATCTTCAACAGCCTCTACACCACCCTGAGCGACGTGTGGTCCTTCGGGATCCTGCTCTGGGAGATCTT
CACCTTGGGTGGCACCCCTTACCCAGAGCTGCCCATGAACGAGCAGTTCTACAATGCCATCAAACGGGGT
TACCGCATGGCCCAGCCTGCCCATGCCTCCGACGAGATCTATGAGATCATGCAGAAGTGCTGGGAAGAGA
AGTTTGAGATTCGGCCCCCCTTCTCCCAGCTGGTGCTGCTTCTCGAGAGACTGTTGGGCGAAGGTTACAA
AAAGAAGTACCAGCAGGTGGATGAGGAGTTTCTGAGGAGTGACCACCCAGCCATCCTTCGGTCCCAGGCC
CGCTTGCCTGGGTTCCATGGCCTCCGATCTCCCCTGGACACCAGCTCCGTCCTCTATACTGCCGTGCAGC
CCAATGAGGGTGACAACGACTATATCATCCCCCTGCCTGACCCCAAACCCGAGGTTGCTGACGAGGGCCC
ACTGGAGGGTTCCCCCAGCCTAGCCAGCTCCACCCTGAATGAAGTCAACACCTCCTCAACCATCTCCTGT
GACAGCCCCCTGGAGCCCCAGGACGAACCAGAGCCAGAGCCCCAGCTTGAGCTCCAGGTGGAGCCGGAGC
CAGAGCTGGAACAGTTGCCGGATTCGGGGTGCCCTGCGCCTCGGGCGGAAGCAGAGGATAGCTTCCTGTA
CCCTTACGACGTGCCAGACTACGCCTAGAGATCTGCCTCGACTGTGCCTTCTAGTTGCCAGCCATCTGTT
GTTTGCCCCTCCCCCGTGCCTTCCTTGACCCTGGAAGGTGCCACTCCCACTGTCCTTTCCTAATAAAATG
AGGAAATTGCATCGCATTGTCTGAGTAGGTGTCATTCTATTCTGGGGGGTGGGGTGGGGCAGGACAGCAA
GGGGGAGGATTGGGAAGACAATAGCAGGCATGCTGGGGACTCGAGTTAAGGGCGAATTCCCGATAAGGAT
CTTCCTAGAGCATGGCTACGTAGATAAGTAGCATGGCGGGTTAATCATTAACTACAAGGAACCCCTAGTG
ATGGAGTTGGCCACTCCCTCTCTGCGCGCTCGCTCGCTCACTGAGGCCGGGCGACCAAAGGTCGCCCGAC
GCCCGGGCTTTGCCCGGGCGGCCTCAGTGAGCGAGCGAGCGCGCAGCCTTAATTAACCTAATTCACTGGC
CGTCGTTTTACAACGTCGTGACTGGGAAAACCCTGGCGTTACCCAACTTAATCGCCTTGCAGCACATCCC
CCTTTCGCCAGCTGGCGTAATAGCGAAGAGGCCCGCACCGATCGCCCTTCCCAACAGTTGCGCAGCCTGA
ATGGCGAATGGG
[124 nt withheld, positions 4773-4896]
C
[91 nt withheld, positions 4898-4988]
A
[49 nt withheld, positions 4990-5038]
CCTTTGACGTTGGAGTCCACGTTCTTT
[37 nt withheld, positions 5066-5102]
ACCCTATCTCGGTCTATTCTTTTGATTTATAAGGGATTTTGCCGATTTCGGCCTATTGGTTAAAAAATGA
GCTGATTTAACAAAAATTTAACGCGAATTTTAACAAAATATTAACGCTTACAATTTAGGTGGCACTTTTC
GGGGAAATGTGCGCGGAACCCCTATTTGTTTATTTTTCTAAATACATTCAAATATGTATCCGCTCATGAG
ACAATAACCCTGATAAATGCTTCAATAATATTGAAAAAGGAAGAGTATGAGTATTCAACATTTCCGTGTC
GCCCTTATTCCCTTTTTTGCGGCATTTTGCCTTCCTGTTTTTGCTCACCCAGAAACGCTGGTGAAAGTAA
AAGATGCTGAAGATCAGTTGGGTGCACGAGTGGGTTACATCGAACTGGATCTCAACAGCGGTAAGATCCT
TGAGAGTTTTCGCCCCGAAGAACGTTTTCCAATGATGAGCACTTTTAAAGTTCTGCTATGTGGCGCGGTA
TTATCCCGTATTGACGCCGGGCAAGAGCAACTCGGTCGCCGCATACACTATTCTCAGAATGACTTGGTTG
AGTACTCACCAGTCACAGAAAAGCATCTTACGGATGGCATGACAGTAAGAGAATTATGCAGTGCTGCCAT
AACCATGAGTGATAACACTGCGGCCAACTTACTTCTGACAACGATCGGAGGACCGAAGGAGCTAACCGCT
TTTTTGCACAACATGGGGGATCATGTAACTCGCCTTGATCGTTGGGAACCGGAGCTGAATGAAGCCATAC
CAAACGACGAGCGTGACACCACGATGCCTGTAGCAATGGCAACAACGTTGCGCAAACTATTAACTGGCGA
ACTACTTACTCTAGCTTCCCGGCAACAATTAATAGACTGGATGGAGGCGGATAAAGTTGCAGGACCACTT
CTGCGCTCGGCCCTTCCGGCTGGCTGGTTTATTGCTGATAAATCTGGAGCCGGTGAGCGTGGGTCTCGCG
GTATCATTGCAGCACTGGGGCCAGATGGTAAGCCCTCCCGTATCGTAGTTATCTACACGACGGGGAGTCA
GGCAACTATGGATGAACGAAATAGACAGATCGCTGAGATAGGTGCCTCACTGATTAAGCATTGGTAACTG
TCAGACCAAGTTTACTCATATATACTTTAGATTGATTTAAAACTTCATTTTTAATTTAAAAGGATCTAGG
TGAAGATCCTTTTTGATAATCTCATGACCAAAATCCCTTAACGTGAGTTTTCGTTCCACTGAGCGTCAGA
CCCCGTAGAAAAGATCAAAGGATCTTCTTGAGATCCTTTTTTTCTGCGCGTAATCTGCTGCTTGCAAACA
AAAAAACCACCGCTACCAGCGGTGGTTTGTTTGCCGGATCAAGAGCTACCAACTCTTTTTCCGAAGGTAA
CTGGCTTCAGCAGAGCGCAGATACCAAATACTGTTCTTCTAGTGTAGCCGTAGTTAGGCCACCACTTCAA
GAACTCTGTAGCACCGCCTACATACCTCGCTCTGCTAATCCTGTTACCAGTGGCTGCTGCCAGTGGCGAT
AAGTCGTGTCTTACCGGGTTGGACTCAAGACGATAGTTACCGGATAAGGCGCAGCGGTCGGGCTGAACGG
GGGGTTCGTGCACACAGCCCAGCTTGGAGCGAACGACCTACACCGAACTGAGATACCTACAGCGTGAGCT
ATGAGAAAGCGCCACGCTTCCCGAAGGGAGAAAGGCGGACAGGTATCCGGTAAGCGGCAGGGTCGGAACA
GGAGAGCGCACGAGGGAGCTTCCAGGGGGAAACGCCTGGTATCTTTATAGTCCTGTCGGGTTTCGCCACC
TCTGACTTGAGCGTCGATTTTTGTGATGCTCGTCAGGGGGGCGGAGCCTATGGAAAAACGCCAGCAACGC
GGCCTTTTTACGGTTCCTGGCCTTTTGCTGGCCTTTTGCTCACATGTTCTTTCCTGCGTTATCCCCTGAT
TCTGTGGATAACCGTATTACCGCCTTTGAGTGAGCTGATACCGCTCGCCGCAGCCGAACGACCGAGCGCA
GCGAGTCAGTGAGCGAGGAAGCGGAAGAGCGCCCAATACGCAAACCGCCTCTCCCCGCGCGTTGGCCGAT
TCATTAATGCAGCTGGCACGACAGGTTTCCCGACTGGAAAGCGGGCAGTGAGCGCAACGCAATTAATGTG
AGTTAGCTCACTCATTAGGCACCCCAGGCTTTACACTTTATGCTTCCGGCTCGTATGTTGTGTGGAATTG
TGAGCGGATAACAATTTCACACAGGAAACAGCTATGACCATGATTACGCCAGATTTAATTAAGGCCTTAA
TTAGG
